>Addgene plasmid #171235 | HA-HA-AR-NTD | addgene full sequence | sequence record 336028 | Addgene NGS Result
GACGGATCGGGAGATCTCCCGATCCCCTATGGTGCACTCTCAGTACAATCTGCTCTGATGCCGCATAGTT
AAGCCAGTATCTGCTCCCTGCTTGTGTGTTGGAGGTCGCTGAGTAGTGCGCGAGCAAAATTTAAGCTACA
ACAAGGCAAGGCTTGACCGACAATTGCATGAAGAATCTGCTTAGGGTTAGGCGTTTTGCGCTGCTTCGCG
ATGTACGGGCCAGATATACGCGTTGACATTGATTATTGACTAGTTATTAATAGTAATCAATTACGGGGTC
ATTAGTTCATAGCCCATATATGGAGTTCCGCGTTACATAACTTACGGTAAATGGCCCGCCTGGCTGACCG
CCCAACGACCCCCGCCCATTGACGTCAATAATGACGTATGTTCCCATAGTAACGCCAATAGGGACTTTCC
ATTGACGTCAATGGGTGGAGTATTTACGGTAAACTGCCCACTTGGCAGTACATCAAGTGTATCATATGCC
AAGTACGCCCCCTATTGACGTCAATGACGGTAAATGGCCCGCCTGGCATTATGCCCAGTACATGACCTTA
TGGGACTTTCCTACTTGGCAGTACATCTACGTATTAGTCATCGCTATTACCATGGTGATGCGGTTTTGGC
AGTACATCAATGGGCGTGGATAGCGGTTTGACTCACGGGGATTTCCAAGTCTCCACCCCATTGACGTCAA
TGGGAGTTTGTTTTGGCACCAAAATCAACGGGACTTTCCAAAATGTCGTAACAACTCCGCCCCATTGACG
CAAATGGGCGGTAGGCGTGTACGGTGGGAGGTCTATATAAGCAGAGCTCTCTGGCTAACTAGAGAACCCA
CTGCTTACTGGCTTATCGAAATTAATACGACTCACTATAGGGAGACCCAAGCTGGCTAGCGTTTAAACTT
AAGCTTCCACCATGGCCTACCCATACGACGTCCCAGACTACGCTCAGCTCCAGCTTATGTACCCCTACGA
CGTGCCCGACTACGCGGATCCAATGGAAGTGCAGTTAGGGCTGGGAAGGGTCTACCCTCGGCCGCCGTCC
AAGACCTACCGAGGAGCTTTCCAGAATCTGTTCCAGAGCGTGCGCGAAGTGATCCAGAACCCGGGCCCCA
GGCACCCAGAGGCCGCGAGCGCAGCACCTCCCGGCGCCAGTTTGCTGCTGCTGCAGCAGCAGCAGCAGCA
GCAGCAGCAGCAGCAGCAGCAGCAGCAGCAGCAGCAGCAGCAGCAGCAAGAGACTAGCCCCAGGCAGCAG
CAGCAGCAGCAGGGTGAGGATGGTTCTCCCCAAGCCCATCGTAGAGGCCCCACAGGCTACCTGGTCCTGG
ATGAGGAACAGCAACCTTCACAGCCGCAGTCGGCCCTGGAGTGCCACCCCGAGAGAGGTTGCGTCCCAGA
GCCTGGAGCCGCCGTGGCCGCCAGCAAGGGGCTGCCGCAGCAGCTGCCAGCACCTCCGGACGAGGATGAC
TCAGCTGCCCCATCCACGTTGTCCCTGCTGGGCCCCACTTTCCCCGGCTTAAGCAGCTGCTCCGCTGACC
TTAAAGACATCCTGAGCGAGGCCAGCACCATGCAACTCCTTCAGCAACAGCAGCAGGAAGCAGTATCCGA
AGGCAGCAGCAGCGGGAGAGCGAGGGAGGCCTCGGGGGCTCCCACTTCCTCCAAGGACAATTACTTAGGG
GGCACTTCGACCATTTCTGACAACGCCAAGGAGTTGTGTAAGGCAGTGTCGGTGTCCATGGGCCTGGGTG
TGGAGGCGTTGGAGCATCTGAGTCCAGGGGAACAGCTTCGGGGGGATTGCATGTACGCCCCACTTTTGGG
AGTTCCACCCGCTGTGCGTCCCACTCCTTGTGCCCCATTGGCCGAATGCAAAGGTTCTCTGCTAGACGAC
AGCGCAGGCAAGAGCACTGAAGATACTGCTGAGTATTCCCCTTTCAAGGGAGGTTACACCAAAGGGCTAG
AAGGCGAGAGCCTAGGCTGCTCTGGCAGCGCTGCAGCAGGGAGCTCCGGGACACTTGAACTGCCGTCTAC
CCTGTCTCTCTACAAGTCCGGAGCACTGGACGAGGCAGCTGCGTACCAGAGTCGCGACTACTACAACTTT
CCACTGGCTCTGGCCGGACCGCCGCCCCCTCCGCCGCCTCCCCATCCCCACGCTCGCATCAAGCTGGAGA
ACCCGCTGGACTACGGCAGCGCCTGGGCGGCTGCGGCGGCGCAGTGCCGCTATGGGGACCTGGCGAGCCT
GCATGGCGCGGGTGCAGCGGGACCCGGTTCTGGGTCACCCTCAGCCGCCGCTTCCTCATCCTGGCACACT
CTCTTCACAGCCGAAGAAGGCCAGTTGTATGGACCGTGTGGTGGTGGTGGGGGTGGTGGCGGCGGCGGCG
GCGGCGGCGGCGGCGGCGGCGGCGGCGGCGGCGGCGGCGAGGCGGGAGCTGTAGCCCCCTACGGCTACAC
TCGGCCCCCTCAGGGGCTGGCGGGCCAGGAAAGCGACTTCACCGCACCTGATGTGTGGTACCCTGGCGGC
ATGGTGAGCAGAGTGCCCTATCCCAGTCCCACTTGTGTCAAAAGCGAAATGGGCCCCTGGATGGATAGCT
ACTCCGGACCTTACGGGGACATGCGTGCGGCCGCTCGAGTCTAGAGGGCCCGTTTAAACCCGCTGATCAG
CCTCGACTGTGCCTTCTAGTTGCCAGCCATCTGTTGTTTGCCCCTCCCCCGTGCCTTCCTTGACCCTGGA
AGGTGCCACTCCCACTGTCCTTTCCTAATAAAATGAGGAAATTGCATCGCATTGTCTGAGTAGGTGTCAT
TCTATTCTGGGGGGTGGGGTGGGGCAGGACAGCAAGGGGGAGGATTGGGAAGACAATAGCAGGCATGCTG
GGGATGCGGTGGGCTCTATGGCTTCTGAGGCGGAAAGAACCAGCTGGGGCTCTAGGGGGTATCCCC
[124 nt withheld, positions 2937-3060]
C
[91 nt withheld, positions 3062-3152]
A
[49 nt withheld, positions 3154-3202]
CCTTTGACGTTGGAGTCCACGTTCTTT
[37 nt withheld, positions 3230-3266]
ACCCTATCTCGGTCTATTCTTTTGATTTATAAGGGATTTTGCCGATTTCGGCCTATTGGTTAAAAAATGA
GCTGATTTAACAAAAATTTAACGCGAATTAATTCTGTGGAATGTGTGTCAGTTAGGGTGTGGAAAGTCCC
CAGGCTCCCCAGCAGGCAGAAGTATGCAAAGCATGCATCTCAATTAGTCAGCAACCAGGTGTGGAAAGTC
CCCAGGCTCCCCAGCAGGCAGAAGTATGCAAAGCATGCATCTCAATTAGTCAGCAACCATAGTCCCGCCC
CTAACTCCGCCCATCCCGCCCCTAACTCCGCCCAGTTCCGCCCATTCTCCGCCCCATGGCTGACTAATTT
TTTTTATTTATGCAGAGGCCGAGGCCGCCTCTGCCTCTGAGCTATTCCAGAAGTAGTGAGGAGGCTTTTT
TGGAGGCCTAGGCTTTTGCAAAAAGCTCCCGGGAGCTTGTATATCCATTTTCGGATCTGATCAAGAGACA
GGATGAGGATCGTTTCGCATGATTGAACAAGATGGATTGCACGCAGGTTCTCCGGCCGCTTGGGTGGAGA
GGCTATTCGGCTATGACTGGGCACAACAGACAATCGGCTGCTCTGATGCCGCCGTGTTCCGGCTGTCAGC
GCAGGGGCGCCCGGTTCTTTTTGTCAAGACCGACCTGTCCGGTGCCCTGAATGAACTGCAGGACGAGGCA
GCGCGGCTATCGTGGCTGGCCACGACGGGCGTTCCTTGCGCAGCTGTGCTCGACGTTGTCACTGAAGCGG
GAAGGGACTGGCTGCTATTGGGCGAAGTGCCGGGGCAGGATCTCCTGTCATCTCACCTTGCTCCTGCCGA
GAAAGTATCCATCATGGCTGATGCAATGCGGCGGCTGCATACGCTTGATCCGGCTACCTGCCCATTCGAC
CACCAAGCGAAACATCGCATCGAGCGAGCACGTACTCGGATGGAAGCCGGTCTTGTCGATCAGGATGATC
TGGACGAAGAGCATCAGGGGCTCGCGCCAGCCGAACTGTTCGCCAGGCTCAAGGCGCGCATGCCCGACGG
CGAGGATCTCGTCGTGACCCATGGCGATGCCTGCTTGCCGAATATCATGGTGGAAAATGGCCGCTTTTCT
GGATTCATCGACTGTGGCCGGCTGGGTGTGGCGGACCGCTATCAGGACATAGCGTTGGCTACCCGTGATA
TTGCTGAAGAGCTTGGCGGCGAATGGGCTGACCGCTTCCTCGTGCTTTACGGTATCGCCGCTCCCGATTC
GCAGCGCATCGCCTTCTATCGCCTTCTTGACGAGTTCTTCTGAGCGGGACTCTGGGGTTCGAAATGACCG
ACCAAGCGACGCCCAACCTGCCATCACGAGATTTCGATTCCACCGCCGCCTTCTATGAAAGGTTGGGCTT
CGGAATCGTTTTCCGGGACGCCGGCTGGATGATCCTCCAGCGCGGGGATCTCATGCTGGAGTTCTTCGCC
CACCCCAACTTGTTTATTGCAGCTTATAATGGTTACAAATAAAGCAATAGCATCACAAATTTCACAAATA
AAGCATTTTTTTCACTGCATTCTAGTTGTGGTTTGTCCAAACTCATCAATGTATCTTATCATGTCTGTAT
ACCGTCGACCTCTAGCTAGAGCTTGGCGTAATCATGGTCATAGCTGTTTCCTGTGTGAAATTGTTATCCG
CTCACAATTCCACACAACATACGAGCCGGAAGCATAAAGTGTAAAGCCTGGGGTGCCTAATGAGTGAGCT
AACTCACATTAATTGCGTTGCGCTCACTGCCCGCTTTCCAGTCGGGAAACCTGTCGTGCCAGCTGCATTA
ATGAATCGGCCAACGCGCGGGGAGAGGCGGTTTGCGTATTGGGCGCTCTTCCGCTTCCTCGCTCACTGAC
TCGCTGCGCTCGGTCGTTCGGCTGCGGCGAGCGGTATCAGCTCACTCAAAGGCGGTAATACGGTTATCCA
CAGAATCAGGGGATAACGCAGGAAAGAACATGTGAGCAAAAGGCCAGCAAAAGGCCAGGAACCGTAAAAA
GGCCGCGTTGCTGGCGTTTTTCCATAGGCTCCGCCCCCCTGACGAGCATCACAAAAATCGACGCTCAAGT
CAGAGGTGGCGAAACCCGACAGGACTATAAAGATACCAGGCGTTTCCCCCTGGAAGCTCCCTCGTGCGCT
CTCCTGTTCCGACCCTGCCGCTTACCGGATACCTGTCCGCCTTTCTCCCTTCGGGAAGCGTGGCGCTTTC
TCATAGCTCACGCTGTAGGTATCTCAGTTCGGTGTAGGTCGTTCGCTCCAAGCTGGGCTGTGTGCACGAA
CCCCCCGTTCAGCCCGACCGCTGCGCCTTATCCGGTAACTATCGTCTTGAGTCCAACCCGGTAAGACACG
ACTTATCGCCACTGGCAGCAGCCACTGGTAACAGGATTAGCAGAGCGAGGTATGTAGGCGGTGCTACAGA
GTTCTTGAAGTGGTGGCCTAACTACGGCTACACTAGAAGAACAGTATTTGGTATCTGCGCTCTGCTGAAG
CCAGTTACCTTCGGAAAAAGAGTTGGTAGCTCTTGATCCGGCAAACAAACCACCGCTGGTAGCGGTGGTT
TTTTTGTTTGCAAGCAGCAGATTACGCGCAGAAAAAAAGGATCTCAAGAAGATCCTTTGATCTTTTCTAC
GGGGTCTGACGCTCAGTGGAACGAAAACTCACGTTAAGGGATTTTGGTCATGAGATTATCAAAAAGGATC
TTCACCTAGATCCTTTTAAATTAAAAATGAAGTTTTAAATCAATCTAAAGTATATATGAGTAAACTTGGT
CTGACAGTTACCAATGCTTAATCAGTGAGGCACCTATCTCAGCGATCTGTCTATTTCGTTCATCCATAGT
TGCCTGACTCCCCGTCGTGTAGATAACTACGATACGGGAGGGCTTACCATCTGGCCCCAGTGCTGCAATG
ATACCGCGAGACCCACGCTCACCGGCTCCAGATTTATCAGCAATAAACCAGCCAGCCGGAAGGGCCGAGC
GCAGAAGTGGTCCTGCAACTTTATCCGCCTCCATCCAGTCTATTAATTGTTGCCGGGAAGCTAGAGTAAG
TAGTTCGCCAGTTAATAGTTTGCGCAACGTTGTTGCCATTGCTACAGGCATCGTGGTGTCACGCTCGTCG
TTTGGTATGGCTTCATTCAGCTCCGGTTCCCAACGATCAAGGCGAGTTACATGATCCCCCATGTTGTGCA
AAAAAGCGGTTAGCTCCTTCGGTCCTCCGATCGTTGTCAGAAGTAAGTTGGCCGCAGTGTTATCACTCAT
GGTTATGGCAGCACTGCATAATTCTCTTACTGTCATGCCATCCGTAAGATGCTTTTCTGTGACTGGTGAG
TACTCAACCAAGTCATTCTGAGAATAGTGTATGCGGCGACCGAGTTGCTCTTGCCCGGCGTCAATACGGG
ATAATACCGCGCCACATAGCAGAACTTTAAAAGTGCTCATCATTGGAAAACGTTCTTCGGGGCGAAAACT
CTCAAGGATCTTACCGCTGTTGAGATCCAGTTCGATGTAACCCACTCGTGCACCCAACTGATCTTCAGCA
TCTTTTACTTTCACCAGCGTTTCTGGGTGAGCAAAAACAGGAAGGCAAAATGCCGCAAAAAAGGGAATAA
GGGCGACACGGAAATGTTGAATACTCATACTCTTCCTTTTTCAATATTATTGAAGCATTTATCAGGGTTA
TTGTCTCATGAGCGGATACATATTTGAATGTATTTAGAAAAATAAACAAATAGGGGTTCCGCGCACATTT
CCCCGAAAAGTGCCACCTGACGTC
Features (pLannotate 1.2.2; 20 found; start..end, strand, type, name):
     28..80      -  misc_feature   bom (fragment): basis of mobility region from pBR322
    235..614     +  enhancer       CMV enhancer: human cytomegalovirus immediate early enhancer
    615..818     +  promoter       CMV promoter: human cytomegalovirus (CMV) immediate early promoter
    814..847     +  LTR            5' LTR (truncated) (fragment): truncated 5' long terminal repeat (LTR) from HIV-1
    863..881     +  promoter       T7 promoter: promoter for bacteriophage T7 RNA polymerase
   1003..2616    +  CDS            AR (fragment): ANDR_HUMAN - Also known as DHTR, NR3C4. Experimental evidence at protein level: Swiss-Prot protein existence level 1. [Isoform 4]: Lacks the C-terminal ligand-binding domain and may therefore constitutively activate the transcription of a specific set of genes independently of steroid hormones. From Homo sapiens (Human).
   2667..2891    +  polyA_signal   bGH poly(A) signal: bovine growth hormone polyadenylation signal
   2895..2916    +  promoter       SV40 promoter (fragment): SV40 enhancer and early promoter
   2937..3365    +  rep_origin     f1 ori (sequence partly withheld): f1 bacteriophage origin of replication; arrow indicates direction of (+) strand synthesis
   3379..3708    +  promoter       SV40 promoter: SV40 enhancer and early promoter
   3775..4566    +  CDS            neo: KKA2_KLEPN - Also known as kan, nptII. Experimental evidence at protein level: Swiss-Prot protein existence level 1. Resistance to kanamycin, neomycin, paromomycin, ribostamycin, butirosin and gentamicin B. From Klebsiella pneumoniae.
   4590..4748    +  CDS            ble (fragment): BLE_KLEPN - Experimental evidence at protein level: Swiss-Prot protein existence level 1. Binding protein with a strong affinity to the bleomycin family of antibiotics. Binds to CL990; an antimitotic-antibiotic compound. From Klebsiella pneumoniae.
   4743..4864    +  polyA_signal   SV40 poly(A) signal: SV40 polyadenylation signal
   4937..4953    -  protein_bind   lac operator: The lac repressor binds to the lac operator to inhibit transcription in E. coli. This inhibition can be relieved by adding lactose or isopropyl-β-D-thiogalactopyranoside (IPTG). lac repressor encoded by lacI
   4961..4991    -  promoter       lac promoter: promoter for the E. coli lac operon
   5006..5027    -  protein_bind   CAP binding site: CAP binding activates transcription in the presence of cAMP. E. coli catabolite activator protein
   5040..5132    -  CDS            lacI (fragment): lac repressor; lacI; The lac repressor binds to the lac operator to inhibit transcription in E. coli. This inhibition can be relieved by adding lactose or isopropyl-β-D-thiogalactopyranoside (IPTG).
   5315..5903    -  rep_origin     ori: high-copy-number ColE1/pMB1/pBR322/pUC origin of replication
   6074..6934    -  CDS            AmpR: β-lactamase; bla; confers resistance to ampicillin, carbenicillin, and related antibiotics
   6935..7039    -  promoter       AmpR promoter: bla
