[The description below was written by a language model from this plasmid's Addgene catalogue record and pLannotate feature annotations shown in this document.]
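Description:
HA-HA-AR-NTD is a mammalian expression plasmid built on a pcDNA3.1(+) derivative that carries a Kozak sequence and two tandem HA epitope tags upstream of the cloning site. It encodes a truncated form of the human androgen receptor (AR) consisting only of the N-terminal domain, an insert of about 1.6 kb cloned between BamHI and NotI. This gives a sequenced plasmid of roughly 7.1 kb. The depositor notes that a single adenine was introduced just after the BamHI site in the backbone to shift the reading frame for cloning, which presumably keeps the backbone-encoded tags in frame with the insert. The automated annotation does not call the HA tags themselves, but it does detect the AR fragment as a coding sequence.

Expression is driven by the human cytomegalovirus immediate-early enhancer and promoter and terminated by the bovine growth hormone polyadenylation signal. A T7 promoter lies between the CMV promoter and the coding region. A separate SV40 early promoter drives a neomycin phosphotransferase gene followed by the SV40 poly(A) signal, which allows G418 selection of stably transfected mammalian cells. In E. coli the plasmid is maintained at high copy by a ColE1/pUC-type origin and selected with ampicillin through the β-lactamase gene, and an f1 origin is also present. Several short annotated fragments (HIV-1 LTR, ble, lacI, and lac promoter/operator elements) appear to be backbone remnants or partial matches rather than functional parts.

The construct is suited to producing an epitope-tagged AR N-terminal domain for detection or immunoprecipitation. It was deposited in connection with work on the regulation of AR ubiquitylation and degradation by protein phosphatase 1, where domain truncations of this kind can help map which regions of the receptor are involved.
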