Addgene plasmid #171235: HA-HA-AR-NTD
Purpose: Mammalian expression of 2xHA-tagged human androgen receptor trancate: AR N-terminal-domain (NTD)
Depositing lab: Steven Balk. Publication: Protein phosphatase 1 suppresses androgen receptor ubiquitylation and degradation. Liu X, Han W, Gulla S, Simon NI, Gao Y, Cai C, Yang H, Zhang X, Liu J, Balk SP, Chen S. Oncotarget. 2016 Jan 12;7(2):1754-64. doi: 10.18632/oncotarget.6434. PubMed 26636645.
Backbone
  Vector backbone: pcDNA3.1(+)-kozakHAHA
  Backbone size w/o insert (bp): 5500
  Vector type: Mammalian Expression, Bacterial Expression
  Selectable markers: Neomycin (select with G418)
Growth in bacteria
  Bacterial resistance: Ampicillin, 100 μg/mL
  Growth temperature: 37°C
  Growth strain: DH5alpha
  Copy number: High Copy
Gene/Insert
  Gene/Insert name: 2xHA-tagged human androgen receptor trancate: N-terminal-domain (alt names: HA-HA-AR-NTD; 2xHA-AR-NTD)
  Species: H. sapiens (human)
  Insert size (bp): 1600
  Mutation: AR truncate
  Entrez Gene: AR (a.k.a. AIS, AR8, DHTR, HUMARA, HYSP1, KD, NR3C4, SBMA, SMAX1, TFM)
  Promoter: CMV
  Tag / fusion protein: HA (N terminal on backbone)
  Cloning method: Restriction Enzyme; 5′ cloning site BamHI (unknown if destroyed); 3′ cloning site NotI (unknown if destroyed)
  Sequencing primers: 5′ CMV_fwd_primer
Terms and licenses: Academic/Nonprofit Terms; Industry Terms: Not Available to Industry
Depositor comments: For cloning purpose, an "A" nucleotide was inserted right after BamHI site in the vector backbone by DNA mutagensis to change the open reading frame.
How to cite: HA-HA-AR-NTD was a gift from Steven Balk (Addgene plasmid # 171235 ; http://n2t.net/addgene:171235 ; RRID:Addgene_171235)
